Addgene plasmid #119228: psubCMV-mVEGF-D-dNdC-WPRE
Purpose: Plasmid encodes proteolytically cleaved murine VEGF-D deltaN deltaC form, which has native signal peptide to be used for stimulation of lymphangiogenesis in mice in vivo.
Depositing lab: Kari Alitalo. Depositing organization: University of Helsinki.
Backbone
  Vector backbone: psubCMV-WPRE
  Vector type: AAV
Growth in bacteria
  Bacterial resistance: Ampicillin, 100 μg/mL
  Growth temperature: 37°C
  Growth strain: NEB Stable
  Copy number: High Copy
Gene/Insert
  Gene/Insert name: Vegfd-dN-dC
  Species: M. musculus (mouse)
  Entrez Gene: Vegfd (a.k.a. AI325264, Figf, VEGF-D)
  Promoter: CMV
  Cloning method: Restriction Enzyme; 5′ cloning site MluI (not destroyed); 3′ cloning site MluI (not destroyed)
Terms and licenses: Academic/Nonprofit Terms; Industry Terms: Not Available to Industry
How to cite: psubCMV-mVEGF-D-dNdC-WPRE was a gift from Kari Alitalo (Addgene plasmid # 119228 ; http://n2t.net/addgene:119228 ; RRID:Addgene_119228)
