[The description below was written by a language model from this plasmid's Addgene catalogue record and pLannotate feature annotations shown in this document.]
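Description:
psubCMV-mVEGF-D-dNdC-WPRE is an adeno-associated virus (AAV) transfer plasmid built on the psubCMV-WPRE backbone and designed to deliver a truncated mouse VEGF-D to tissues in vivo. The 6,068-nt plasmid is propagated in E. coli through a high-copy ColE1/pUC-type origin and selected with ampicillin via the bla (AmpR) gene. An f1 phage origin and short remnants of lacI, lacZα, rop, bom and M13 genes are backbone carry-over with no role in the payload. The depositor and sequencing-verified records are the same length and carry the same set of features, differing only in where numbering starts.

The expression cassette lies between two AAV2 inverted terminal repeats, which are the cis elements needed for replication and packaging of the intervening DNA into recombinant AAV particles when rep, cap and helper functions are supplied in trans. Within the ITRs, the human CMV immediate-early enhancer and promoter drive transcription through a modified SV40 intron into the Vegfd-dN-dC coding sequence, cloned into an MluI site. This insert encodes the form of murine VEGF-D lacking the N- and C-terminal propeptides, corresponding to the proteolytically processed factor, and it retains the native signal peptide so the protein is secreted. The automated annotation labels the roughly 400-nt coding region as a fragment matching the rat orthologue, but the catalogue entry gives the species as mouse. A WPRE downstream of the coding sequence enhances transcript stability and expression. An SV40 polyadenylation signal follows, annotated on the reverse strand. No epitope tag or reporter is annotated. The stated use is stimulation of lymphangiogenesis in mice in vivo.
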