Features (pLannotate 1.2.2; 20 found; start..end, strand, type, name):
     23..156     -  repeat_region  AAV2 ITR: inverted terminal repeat of adeno-associated virus serotype 2 inverted
    215..235     -  misc_feature   MCS (fragment): pUC18/19 multiple cloning site
    234..537     +  enhancer       CMV enhancer: human cytomegalovirus immediate early enhancer
    538..741     +  promoter       CMV promoter: human cytomegalovirus (CMV) immediate early promoter
    879..975     +  intron         SV40 intron: modified SV40 intron with splice donor and acceptor sites
   1060..1473    +  CDS            Vegfd (fragment): VEGFD_RAT - Also known as Figf. Experimental evidence at protein level: Swiss-Prot protein existence level 1. Growth factor active in angiogenesis, lymphangiogenesis and endothelial cell growth, stimulating their proliferation and migration and also has effects on the permeability of blood vessels. May function in the formation of the venous and lymphatic vascular systems during embryogenesis, and also in the maintenance of differentiated lymphatic endothelium in adults. Binds and activates VEGFR-3 (Flt4) receptor (By similarity). From Rattus norvegicus (Rat).
   1487..2075    +  misc_feature   WPRE: woodchuck hepatitis virus posttranscriptional regulatory element
   2090..2224    -  polyA_signal   SV40 poly(A) signal: SV40 polyadenylation signal
   2287..2321    +  misc_feature   MCS (fragment): pUC18/19 multiple cloning site
   2374..2506    +  repeat_region  AAV2 ITR (fragment): inverted terminal repeat of adeno-associated virus serotype 2 inverted
   2501..2570    +  CDS            lacZα (fragment): LacZα fragment of β-galactosidase; lacZ fragment
   2581..2886    +  CDS            M13 gene IV (fragment) (sequence partly withheld): pIV; IV; phage assembly
   2874..3302    +  rep_origin     f1 ori (sequence partly withheld): f1 bacteriophage origin of replication; arrow indicates direction of (+) strand synthesis
   3392..3795    +  CDS            M13 gene II (fragment) (sequence partly withheld): pII; II; replication
   3803..3902    -  misc_feature   bom (fragment): basis of mobility region from pBR322
   4004..4039    -  CDS            rop (fragment): Rop protein, which maintains plasmids at low copy number; rop
   4134..4238    +  promoter       AmpR promoter: bla
   4239..5099    +  CDS            AmpR: β-lactamase; bla; confers resistance to ampicillin, carbenicillin, and related antibiotics
   5270..5858    +  rep_origin     ori: high-copy-number ColE1/pMB1/pBR322/pUC origin of replication
   6041..29      +  CDS            lacI (fragment) (across the origin): lac repressor; lacI; The lac repressor binds to the lac operator to inhibit transcription in E. coli. This inhibition can be relieved by adding lactose or isopropyl-β-D-thiogalactopyranoside (IPTG).
>Addgene plasmid #119228 | psubCMV-mVEGF-D-dNdC-WPRE | depositor full sequence | sequence record 225487 | Full Sequence
GCGCGTTGGCCGATTCATTAATGCAGCTGCGCGCTCGCTCGCTCACTGAGGCCGCCCGGGCAAAGCCCGG
GCGTCGGGCGACCTTTGGTCGCCCGGCCTCAGTGAGCGAGCGAGCGCGCAGAGAGGGAGTGGCCAACTCC
ATCACTAGGGGTTCCTTGTAGTTAATGATTAACCCGCCATGCTACTTATCTACGTAGCCATGCTCTAGAA
TTCGAGCTTGCATGCCTGCAGGTCGTTACATAACTTACGGTAAATGGCCCGCCTGGCTGACCGCCCAACG
ACCCCCGCCCATTGACGTCAATAATGACGTATGTTCCCATAGTAACGCCAATAGGGACTTTCCATTGACG
TCAATGGGTGGAGTATTTACGGTAAACTGCCCACTTGGCAGTACATCAAGTGTATCATATGCCAAGTACG
CCCCCTATTGACGTCAATGACGGTAAATGGCCCGCCTGGCATTATGCCCAGTACATGACCTTATGGGACT
TTCCTACTTGGCAGTACATCTACGTATTAGTCATCGCTATTACCATGGTGATGCGGTTTTGGCAGTACAT
CAATGGGCGTGGATAGCGGTTTGACTCACGGGGATTTCCAAGTCTCCACCCCATTGACGTCAATGGGAGT
TTGTTTTGGCACCAAAATCAACGGGACTTTCCAAAATGTCGTAACAACTCCGCCCCATTGACGCAAATGG
GCGGTAGGCGTGTACGGTGGGAGGTCTATATAAGCAGAGCTCGTTTAGTGAACCGTCAGATCGCCTGGAG
ACGCCATCCACGCTGTTTTGACCTCCATAGAAGACACCGGGACCGATCCAGCCTCCGGACTCTAGAGGAT
CCGGTACTCGAGGAACTGAAAAACCAGAAAGTTAACTGGTAAGTTTAGTCTTTTTGTCTTTTATTTCAGG
TCCCGGATCCGGTGGTGGTGCAAATCAAAGAACTGCTCCTCAGTGGATGTTGCCTTTACTTCTAGGCCTG
TACGGAAGTGTTACTTCTGCTCTAAAAGCTGCGGAATTGTACCCGCGGCCGCTAGCTGCAGCACGTGACG
CGTGCCACCATGTACGGCGAGTGGGGCATGGGCAACATCCTGATGATGTTCCACGTGTACCTGGTGCAGG
GCTTCGCCGCCACCTTCTACGACACCGAGACCCTGAAGGTGATCGACGAGGAATGGCAGAGGACCCAGTG
CAGCCCCAGGGAAACCTGCGTGGAGGTGGCCAGCGAGCTGGGCAAGACCACCAACACATTCTTCAAGCCC
CCCTGCGTGAACGTGTTCAGATGCGGCGGCTGCTGCAACGAGGAAGGCGTGATGTGCATGAACACCAGCA
CCAGCTACATCAGCAAGCAGCTGTTCGAGATCAGCGTGCCCCTGACCAGCGTGCCCGAGCTGGTGCCCGT
GAAGATCGCCAACCACACCGGCTGCAAGTGCCTGCCCACCGGCCCCAGGCACCCCTACAGCATCATCAGA
AGGTGAACGCGTGCATAATCAACCTCTGGATTACAAAATTTGTGAAAGATTGACTGGTATTCTTAACTAT
GTTGCTCCTTTTACGCTATGTGGATACGCTGCTTTAATGCCTTTGTATCATGCTATTGCTTCCCGTATGG
CTTTCATTTTCTCCTCCTTGTATAAATCCTGGTTGCTGTCTCTTTATGAGGAGTTGTGGCCCGTTGTCAG
GCAACGTGGCGTGGTGTGCACTGTGTTTGCTGACGCAACCCCCACTGGTTGGGGCATTGCCACCACCTGT
CAGCTCCTTTCCGGGACTTTCGCTTTCCCCCTCCCTATTGCCACGGCGGAACTCATCGCCGCCTGCCTTG
CCCGCTGCTGGACAGGGGCTCGGCTGTTGGGCACTGACAATTCCGTGGTGTTGTCGGGGAAGCTGACGTC
CTTTCCATGGCTGCTCGCCTGTGTTGCCACCTGGATTCTGCGCGGGACGTCCTTCTGCTACGTCCCTTCG
GCCCTCAATCCAGCGGACCTTCCTTCCCGCGGCCTGCTGCCGGCTCTGCGGCCTCTTCCGCGTCTTCGCC
TTCGCCCTCAGACGAGTCGGATCTCCCTTTGGGCCGCCTCCCCGCATCGCGGCCGCGGGGATCCAGACAT
GATAAGATACATTGATGAGTTTGGACAAACCACAACTAGAATGCAGTGAAAAAAATGCTTTATTTGTGAA
ATTTGTGATGCTATTGCTTTATTTGTAACCATTATAAGCTGCAATAAACAAGTTAACAACAACAATTGCA
TTCATTTTATGTTTCAGGTTCAGGGGGAGGTGTGGGAGGTTTTTTCGGATCCTCTAGAGTCGACCTGCAG
GCATGCAAGCTCTAGAGCATGGCTACGTAGATAAGTAGCATGGCGGGTTAATCATTAACTACAAGGAACC
CCTAGTGATGGAGTTGGCCACTCCCTCTCTGCGCGCTCGCTCGCTCACTGAGGCCGGGCGACCAAAGGTC
GCCCGACGCCCGGGCTTTGCCCGGGCGGCCTCAGTGAGCGAGCGAGCGCGCAGCTGGCGTAATAGCGAAG
AGGCCCGCACCGATCGCCCTTCCCAACAGTTGCGCAGCCTGAATGGCGAATGGCGATTCC
[38 nt withheld, positions 2581-2618]
C
[378 nt withheld, positions 2620-2997]
C
[91 nt withheld, positions 2999-3089]
A
[49 nt withheld, positions 3091-3139]
CCTTTGACGTTGGAGTCCACGTTCTTT
[37 nt withheld, positions 3167-3203]
ACCCTATCTCGGTCTATTCTTTTGATTTATAAGGGATTTTGCCGATTTCGGCCTATTGGTTAAAAAATGA
GCTGATTTAACAAAAATTTAACGCGAATTTTAACAAAATATTAACGCTTACAATTTAAATATTTGCTTAT
ACAATCT
[100 nt withheld, positions 3351-3450]
CTCAGGCAATGACCTGATAGCCTTTGTAG
[69 nt withheld, positions 3480-3548]
T
[44 nt withheld, positions 3550-3593]
ACCTACACATTACTCA
[44 nt withheld, positions 3610-3653]
TTGCGTTGAAATAAAGGCTTCTCCC
[83 nt withheld, positions 3679-3761]
TTCTTTGCCTTGCCTGTATGATTTATTGGATGTTGGAATCGCCTGATGCGGTATTTTCTCCTTACGCATC
TGTGCGGTATTTCACACCGCATATGGTGCACTCTCAGTACAATCTGCTCTGATGCCGCATAGTTAAGCCA
GCCCCGACACCCGCCAACACCCGCTGACGCGCCCTGACGGGCTTGTCTGCTCCCGGCATCCGCTTACAGA
CAAGCTGTGACCGTCTCCGGGAGCTGCATGTGTCAGAGGTTTTCACCGTCATCACCGAAACGCGCGAGAC
GAAAGGGCCTCGTGATACGCCTATTTTTATAGGTTAATGTCATGATAATAATGGTTTCTTAGACGTCAGG
TGGCACTTTTCGGGGAAATGTGCGCGGAACCCCTATTTGTTTATTTTTCTAAATACATTCAAATATGTAT
CCGCTCATGAGACAATAACCCTGATAAATGCTTCAATAATATTGAAAAAGGAAGAGTATGAGTATTCAAC
ATTTCCGTGTCGCCCTTATTCCCTTTTTTGCGGCATTTTGCCTTCCTGTTTTTGCTCACCCAGAAACGCT
GGTGAAAGTAAAAGATGCTGAAGATCAGTTGGGTGCACGAGTGGGTTACATCGAACTGGATCTCAACAGC
GGTAAGATCCTTGAGAGTTTTCGCCCCGAAGAACGTTTTCCAATGATGAGCACTTTTAAAGTTCTGCTAT
GTGGCGCGGTATTATCCCGTATTGACGCCGGGCAAGAGCAACTCGGTCGCCGCATACACTATTCTCAGAA
TGACTTGGTTGAGTACTCACCAGTCACAGAAAAGCATCTTACGGATGGCATGACAGTAAGAGAATTATGC
AGTGCTGCCATAACCATGAGTGATAACACTGCGGCCAACTTACTTCTGACAACGATCGGAGGACCGAAGG
AGCTAACCGCTTTTTTGCACAACATGGGGGATCATGTAACTCGCCTTGATCGTTGGGAACCGGAGCTGAA
TGAAGCCATACCAAACGACGAGCGTGACACCACGATGCCTGTAGCAATGGCAACAACGTTGCGCAAACTA
TTAACTGGCGAACTACTTACTCTAGCTTCCCGGCAACAATTAATAGACTGGATGGAGGCGGATAAAGTTG
CAGGACCACTTCTGCGCTCGGCCCTTCCGGCTGGCTGGTTTATTGCTGATAAATCTGGAGCCGGTGAGCG
TGGGTCTCGCGGTATCATTGCAGCACTGGGGCCAGATGGTAAGCCCTCCCGTATCGTAGTTATCTACACG
ACGGGGAGTCAGGCAACTATGGATGAACGAAATAGACAGATCGCTGAGATAGGTGCCTCACTGATTAAGC
ATTGGTAACTGTCAGACCAAGTTTACTCATATATACTTTAGATTGATTTAAAACTTCATTTTTAATTTAA
AAGGATCTAGGTGAAGATCCTTTTTGATAATCTCATGACCAAAATCCCTTAACGTGAGTTTTCGTTCCAC
TGAGCGTCAGACCCCGTAGAAAAGATCAAAGGATCTTCTTGAGATCCTTTTTTTCTGCGCGTAATCTGCT
GCTTGCAAACAAAAAAACCACCGCTACCAGCGGTGGTTTGTTTGCCGGATCAAGAGCTACCAACTCTTTT
TCCGAAGGTAACTGGCTTCAGCAGAGCGCAGATACCAAATACTGTTCTTCTAGTGTAGCCGTAGTTAGGC
CACCACTTCAAGAACTCTGTAGCACCGCCTACATACCTCGCTCTGCTAATCCTGTTACCAGTGGCTGCTG
CCAGTGGCGATAAGTCGTGTCTTACCGGGTTGGACTCAAGACGATAGTTACCGGATAAGGCGCAGCGGTC
GGGCTGAACGGGGGGTTCGTGCACACAGCCCAGCTTGGAGCGAACGACCTACACCGAACTGAGATACCTA
CAGCGTGAGCTATGAGAAAGCGCCACGCTTCCCGAAGGGAGAAAGGCGGACAGGTATCCGGTAAGCGGCA
GGGTCGGAACAGGAGAGCGCACGAGGGAGCTTCCAGGGGGAAACGCCTGGTATCTTTATAGTCCTGTCGG
GTTTCGCCACCTCTGACTTGAGCGTCGATTTTTGTGATGCTCGTCAGGGGGGCGGAGCCTATGGAAAAAC
GCCAGCAACGCGGCCTTTTTACGGTTCCTGGCCTTTTGCTGGCCTTTTGCTCACATGTTCTTTCCTGCGT
TATCCCCTGATTCTGTGGATAACCGTATTACCGCCTTTGAGTGAGCTGATACCGCTCGCCGCAGCCGAAC
GACCGAGCGCAGCGAGTCAGTGAGCGAGGAAGCGGAAGAGCGCCCAATACGCAAACCGCCTCTCCCC
