Features (pLannotate 1.2.2; 20 found; start..end, strand, type, name):
    246..302     +  CDS            lacI (fragment): lac repressor; lacI; The lac repressor binds to the lac operator to inhibit transcription in E. coli. This inhibition can be relieved by adding lactose or isopropyl-β-D-thiogalactopyranoside (IPTG).
    296..429     -  repeat_region  AAV2 ITR: inverted terminal repeat of adeno-associated virus serotype 2 inverted
    488..508     -  misc_feature   MCS (fragment): pUC18/19 multiple cloning site
    507..810     +  enhancer       CMV enhancer: human cytomegalovirus immediate early enhancer
    811..1014    +  promoter       CMV promoter: human cytomegalovirus (CMV) immediate early promoter
   1152..1248    +  intron         SV40 intron: modified SV40 intron with splice donor and acceptor sites
   1333..1746    +  CDS            Vegfd (fragment): VEGFD_RAT - Also known as Figf. Experimental evidence at protein level: Swiss-Prot protein existence level 1. Growth factor active in angiogenesis, lymphangiogenesis and endothelial cell growth, stimulating their proliferation and migration and also has effects on the permeability of blood vessels. May function in the formation of the venous and lymphatic vascular systems during embryogenesis, and also in the maintenance of differentiated lymphatic endothelium in adults. Binds and activates VEGFR-3 (Flt4) receptor (By similarity). From Rattus norvegicus (Rat).
   1760..2348    +  misc_feature   WPRE: woodchuck hepatitis virus posttranscriptional regulatory element
   2363..2497    -  polyA_signal   SV40 poly(A) signal: SV40 polyadenylation signal
   2560..2594    +  misc_feature   MCS (fragment): pUC18/19 multiple cloning site
   2647..2779    +  repeat_region  AAV2 ITR (fragment): inverted terminal repeat of adeno-associated virus serotype 2 inverted
   2774..2843    +  CDS            lacZα (fragment): LacZα fragment of β-galactosidase; lacZ fragment
   2854..3159    +  CDS            M13 gene IV (fragment) (sequence partly withheld): pIV; IV; phage assembly
   3147..3575    +  rep_origin     f1 ori (sequence partly withheld): f1 bacteriophage origin of replication; arrow indicates direction of (+) strand synthesis
   3665..4068    +  CDS            M13 gene II (fragment) (sequence partly withheld): pII; II; replication
   4076..4175    -  misc_feature   bom (fragment): basis of mobility region from pBR322
   4277..4312    -  CDS            rop (fragment): Rop protein, which maintains plasmids at low copy number; rop
   4407..4511    +  promoter       AmpR promoter: bla
   4512..5372    +  CDS            AmpR: β-lactamase; bla; confers resistance to ampicillin, carbenicillin, and related antibiotics
   5543..63      +  rep_origin     ori (across the origin): high-copy-number ColE1/pMB1/pBR322/pUC origin of replication
>Addgene plasmid #119228 | psubCMV-mVEGF-D-dNdC-WPRE | addgene full sequence | sequence record 231686 | Addgene NGS Result
CGCCACCTCTGACTTGAGCGTCGATTTTTGTGATGCTCGTCAGGGGGGCGGAGCCTATGGAAAAACGCCA
GCAACGCGGCCTTTTTACGGTTCCTGGCCTTTTGCTGGCCTTTTGCTCACATGTTCTTTCCTGCGTTATC
CCCTGATTCTGTGGATAACCGTATTACCGCCTTTGAGTGAGCTGATACCGCTCGCCGCAGCCGAACGACC
GAGCGCAGCGAGTCAGTGAGCGAGGAAGCGGAAGAGCGCCCAATACGCAAACCGCCTCTCCCCGCGCGTT
GGCCGATTCATTAATGCAGCTGCGCGCTCGCTCGCTCACTGAGGCCGCCCGGGCAAAGCCCGGGCGTCGG
GCGACCTTTGGTCGCCCGGCCTCAGTGAGCGAGCGAGCGCGCAGAGAGGGAGTGGCCAACTCCATCACTA
GGGGTTCCTTGTAGTTAATGATTAACCCGCCATGCTACTTATCTACGTAGCCATGCTCTAGAATTCGAGC
TTGCATGCCTGCAGGTCGTTACATAACTTACGGTAAATGGCCCGCCTGGCTGACCGCCCAACGACCCCCG
CCCATTGACGTCAATAATGACGTATGTTCCCATAGTAACGCCAATAGGGACTTTCCATTGACGTCAATGG
GTGGAGTATTTACGGTAAACTGCCCACTTGGCAGTACATCAAGTGTATCATATGCCAAGTACGCCCCCTA
TTGACGTCAATGACGGTAAATGGCCCGCCTGGCATTATGCCCAGTACATGACCTTATGGGACTTTCCTAC
TTGGCAGTACATCTACGTATTAGTCATCGCTATTACCATGGTGATGCGGTTTTGGCAGTACATCAATGGG
CGTGGATAGCGGTTTGACTCACGGGGATTTCCAAGTCTCCACCCCATTGACGTCAATGGGAGTTTGTTTT
GGCACCAAAATCAACGGGACTTTCCAAAATGTCGTAACAACTCCGCCCCATTGACGCAAATGGGCGGTAG
GCGTGTACGGTGGGAGGTCTATATAAGCAGAGCTCGTTTAGTGAACCGTCAGATCGCCTGGAGACGCCAT
CCACGCTGTTTTGACCTCCATAGAAGACACCGGGACCGATCCAGCCTCCGGACTCTAGAGGATCCGGTAC
TCGAGGAACTGAAAAACCAGAAAGTTAACTGGTAAGTTTAGTCTTTTTGTCTTTTATTTCAGGTCCCGGA
TCCGGTGGTGGTGCAAATCAAAGAACTGCTCCTCAGTGGATGTTGCCTTTACTTCTAGGCCTGTACGGAA
GTGTTACTTCTGCTCTAAAAGCTGCGGAATTGTACCCGCGGCCGCTAGCTGCAGCACGTGACGCGTGCCA
CCATGTACGGCGAGTGGGGCATGGGCAACATCCTGATGATGTTCCACGTGTACCTGGTGCAGGGCTTCGC
CGCCACCTTCTACGACACCGAGACCCTGAAGGTGATCGACGAGGAATGGCAGAGGACCCAGTGCAGCCCC
AGGGAAACCTGCGTGGAGGTGGCCAGCGAGCTGGGCAAGACCACCAACACATTCTTCAAGCCCCCCTGCG
TGAACGTGTTCAGATGCGGCGGCTGCTGCAACGAGGAAGGCGTGATGTGCATGAACACCAGCACCAGCTA
CATCAGCAAGCAGCTGTTCGAGATCAGCGTGCCCCTGACCAGCGTGCCCGAGCTGGTGCCCGTGAAGATC
GCCAACCACACCGGCTGCAAGTGCCTGCCCACCGGCCCCAGGCACCCCTACAGCATCATCAGAAGGTGAA
CGCGTCGATAATCAACCTCTGGATTACAAAATTTGTGAAAGATTGACTGGTATTCTTAACTATGTTGCTC
CTTTTACGCTATGTGGATACGCTGCTTTAATGCCTTTGTATCATGCTATTGCTTCCCGTATGGCTTTCAT
TTTCTCCTCCTTGTATAAATCCTGGTTGCTGTCTCTTTATGAGGAGTTGTGGCCCGTTGTCAGGCAACGT
GGCGTGGTGTGCACTGTGTTTGCTGACGCAACCCCCACTGGTTGGGGCATTGCCACCACCTGTCAGCTCC
TTTCCGGGACTTTCGCTTTCCCCCTCCCTATTGCCACGGCGGAACTCATCGCCGCCTGCCTTGCCCGCTG
CTGGACAGGGGCTCGGCTGTTGGGCACTGACAATTCCGTGGTGTTGTCGGGGAAGCTGACGTCCTTTCCA
TGGCTGCTCGCCTGTGTTGCCACCTGGATTCTGCGCGGGACGTCCTTCTGCTACGTCCCTTCGGCCCTCA
ATCCAGCGGACCTTCCTTCCCGCGGCCTGCTGCCGGCTCTGCGGCCTCTTCCGCGTCTTCGCCTTCGCCC
TCAGACGAGTCGGATCTCCCTTTGGGCCGCCTCCCCGCATCGCGGCCGCGGGGATCCAGACATGATAAGA
TACATTGATGAGTTTGGACAAACCACAACTAGAATGCAGTGAAAAAAATGCTTTATTTGTGAAATTTGTG
ATGCTATTGCTTTATTTGTAACCATTATAAGCTGCAATAAACAAGTTAACAACAACAATTGCATTCATTT
TATGTTTCAGGTTCAGGGGGAGGTGTGGGAGGTTTTTTCGGATCCTCTAGAGTCGACCTGCAGGCATGCA
AGCTCTAGAGCATGGCTACGTAGATAAGTAGCATGGCGGGTTAATCATTAACTACAAGGAACCCCTAGTG
ATGGAGTTGGCCACTCCCTCTCTGCGCGCTCGCTCGCTCACTGAGGCCGGGCGACCAAAGGTCGCCCGAC
GCCCGGGCTTTGCCCGGGCGGCCTCAGTGAGCGAGCGAGCGCGCAGCTGGCGTAATAGCGAAGAGGCCCG
CACCGATCGCCCTTCCCAACAGTTGCGCAGCCTGAATGGCGAATGGCGATTCC
[38 nt withheld, positions 2854-2891]
C
[378 nt withheld, positions 2893-3270]
C
[91 nt withheld, positions 3272-3362]
A
[49 nt withheld, positions 3364-3412]
CCTTTGACGTTGGAGTCCACGTTCTTT
[37 nt withheld, positions 3440-3476]
ACCCTATCTCGGTCTATTCTTTTGATTTATAAGGGATTTTGCCGATTTCGGCCTATTGGTTAAAAAATGA
GCTGATTTAACAAAAATTTAACGCGAATTTTAACAAAATATTAACGCTTACAATTTAAATATTTGCTTAT
ACAATCT
[100 nt withheld, positions 3624-3723]
CTCAGGCAATGACCTGATAGCCTTTGTAG
[69 nt withheld, positions 3753-3821]
T
[44 nt withheld, positions 3823-3866]
ACCTACACATTACTCA
[44 nt withheld, positions 3883-3926]
TTGCGTTGAAATAAAGGCTTCTCCC
[83 nt withheld, positions 3952-4034]
TTCTTTGCCTTGCCTGTATGATTTATTGGATGTTGGAATCGCCTGATGCGGTATTTTCTCCTTACGCATC
TGTGCGGTATTTCACACCGCATATGGTGCACTCTCAGTACAATCTGCTCTGATGCCGCATAGTTAAGCCA
GCCCCGACACCCGCCAACACCCGCTGACGCGCCCTGACGGGCTTGTCTGCTCCCGGCATCCGCTTACAGA
CAAGCTGTGACCGTCTCCGGGAGCTGCATGTGTCAGAGGTTTTCACCGTCATCACCGAAACGCGCGAGAC
GAAAGGGCCTCGTGATACGCCTATTTTTATAGGTTAATGTCATGATAATAATGGTTTCTTAGACGTCAGG
TGGCACTTTTCGGGGAAATGTGCGCGGAACCCCTATTTGTTTATTTTTCTAAATACATTCAAATATGTAT
CCGCTCATGAGACAATAACCCTGATAAATGCTTCAATAATATTGAAAAAGGAAGAGTATGAGTATTCAAC
ATTTCCGTGTCGCCCTTATTCCCTTTTTTGCGGCATTTTGCCTTCCTGTTTTTGCTCACCCAGAAACGCT
GGTGAAAGTAAAAGATGCTGAAGATCAGTTGGGTGCACGAGTGGGTTACATCGAACTGGATCTCAACAGC
GGTAAGATCCTTGAGAGTTTTCGCCCCGAAGAACGTTTTCCAATGATGAGCACTTTTAAAGTTCTGCTAT
GTGGCGCGGTATTATCCCGTATTGACGCCGGGCAAGAGCAACTCGGTCGCCGCATACACTATTCTCAGAA
TGACTTGGTTGAGTACTCACCAGTCACAGAAAAGCATCTTACGGATGGCATGACAGTAAGAGAATTATGC
AGTGCTGCCATAACCATGAGTGATAACACTGCGGCCAACTTACTTCTGACAACGATCGGAGGACCGAAGG
AGCTAACCGCTTTTTTGCACAACATGGGGGATCATGTAACTCGCCTTGATCGTTGGGAACCGGAGCTGAA
TGAAGCCATACCAAACGACGAGCGTGACACCACGATGCCTGTAGCAATGGCAACAACGTTGCGCAAACTA
TTAACTGGCGAACTACTTACTCTAGCTTCCCGGCAACAATTAATAGACTGGATGGAGGCGGATAAAGTTG
CAGGACCACTTCTGCGCTCGGCCCTTCCGGCTGGCTGGTTTATTGCTGATAAATCTGGAGCCGGTGAGCG
TGGGTCTCGCGGTATCATTGCAGCACTGGGGCCAGATGGTAAGCCCTCCCGTATCGTAGTTATCTACACG
ACGGGGAGTCAGGCAACTATGGATGAACGAAATAGACAGATCGCTGAGATAGGTGCCTCACTGATTAAGC
ATTGGTAACTGTCAGACCAAGTTTACTCATATATACTTTAGATTGATTTAAAACTTCATTTTTAATTTAA
AAGGATCTAGGTGAAGATCCTTTTTGATAATCTCATGACCAAAATCCCTTAACGTGAGTTTTCGTTCCAC
TGAGCGTCAGACCCCGTAGAAAAGATCAAAGGATCTTCTTGAGATCCTTTTTTTCTGCGCGTAATCTGCT
GCTTGCAAACAAAAAAACCACCGCTACCAGCGGTGGTTTGTTTGCCGGATCAAGAGCTACCAACTCTTTT
TCCGAAGGTAACTGGCTTCAGCAGAGCGCAGATACCAAATACTGTTCTTCTAGTGTAGCCGTAGTTAGGC
CACCACTTCAAGAACTCTGTAGCACCGCCTACATACCTCGCTCTGCTAATCCTGTTACCAGTGGCTGCTG
CCAGTGGCGATAAGTCGTGTCTTACCGGGTTGGACTCAAGACGATAGTTACCGGATAAGGCGCAGCGGTC
GGGCTGAACGGGGGGTTCGTGCACACAGCCCAGCTTGGAGCGAACGACCTACACCGAACTGAGATACCTA
CAGCGTGAGCTATGAGAAAGCGCCACGCTTCCCGAAGGGAGAAAGGCGGACAGGTATCCGGTAAGCGGCA
GGGTCGGAACAGGAGAGCGCACGAGGGAGCTTCCAGGGGGAAACGCCTGGTATCTTTATAGTCCTGTCGG
GTTT
